Addgene plasmid #65867: pDONR221_50_100_CA_repeat
Purpose: Carries CA repeats of 50-100 nucleotides in length, an RBPMS target
Depositing lab: Thomas Tuschl. Depositing organization: Rockefeller University.
Backbone
  Vector backbone: pDONR221
  Backbone manufacturer: Life Technologies, modified by the Tuschl lab
  Backbone size w/o insert (bp): 2550
Growth in bacteria
  Bacterial resistance: Kanamycin, 50 μg/mL
  Growth temperature: 37°C
  Growth strain: Top10
  Copy number: Unknown
Gene/Insert
  Gene/Insert name: CA repeats 50-100 nucleotides in lngth
  Insert size (bp): 75
  Promoter: T7
  Cloning method: Gateway Cloning
  Sequencing primers: 5′ M13 Forward; 3′ M13 Reverse
Terms and licenses: Academic/Nonprofit Terms; Industry Terms: Not Available to Industry
How to cite: pDONR221_50_100_CA_repeat was a gift from Thomas Tuschl (Addgene plasmid # 65867 ; http://n2t.net/addgene:65867 ; RRID:Addgene_65867)
