[The description below was written by a language model from this plasmid's Addgene catalogue record.]
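Description:
pDONR221_50_100_CA_repeat is a small bacterial cloning plasmid built on pDONR221, the commercial Gateway donor vector, in a version that the record says was modified by the depositing laboratory (backbone listed as about 2.55 kb without insert). It is maintained in E. coli under kanamycin selection. The copy number is recorded as unknown, and no feature table is provided, so the origin of replication and the exact nature of the backbone modifications are not stated. Because the insert was introduced by Gateway cloning into a donor backbone, the plasmid would normally correspond to an entry-type clone, in which the insert is flanked by recombination sites that allow transfer into compatible destination vectors. The record does not list those sites explicitly. Standard M13 forward and reverse primer sites flank the insert for sequence verification.

The payload is a short tract of CA dinucleotide repeats, described as 50 to 100 nucleotides in length and recorded as a 75 bp insert. It is a simple repetitive sequence rather than a protein-coding gene. A T7 promoter is listed with the insert, which would allow T7 RNA polymerase to transcribe the repeat into RNA in vitro, although the record does not spell out this use. The stated purpose is to carry a CA-repeat sequence that serves as a target of RBPMS, an RNA-binding protein. The plasmid is therefore most plausibly a template or source for a defined CA-rich substrate in studies of RBPMS binding specificity. No tags, reporters or eukaryotic expression elements are recorded.
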