>Addgene plasmid #65867 | pDONR221_50_100_CA_repeat | addgene partial sequence | sequence record 116930 | M13-F20 5'-TGTAAAACGACGGCCAGT-3'
TCTAGATGCATGCTCGAGCGGCCGCCAGTGTGATGGATATCTGCAGAATTCAGGCCGTGTGTGTGTGTGT
GTGTGGTGCCGTGTGTGTGTGTGTGTGTGGTGCCGTGTGTGTGTGTGTGTGTGGTGCCGTGTGTGTGTGT
GTGCCTGAATTCCAGCACACTGGCGGCCGTTACTAGTGGATCCGAGCTCGGTACCAAGCTTGATGCATAG
CTTGAGTATTCTAACGCGTCACCTAAATAGCTTGGCGTAATCATGGTCATAGCTGTTTCCTGTGTGAAAT
TGTTATCCGCTCACAATTCCACACAACATACGAGCCGGAAGCATAAAGTGTAAAGCCTGGGGTGCCTAAT
GAGTGAGCTAACTCACATTAATTGCGTTGCGCTCACTGCCCGCTTTCCAGTCGGGAAACCTGTCGTGCCA
GCTGCATTAATGAATCGGCCAACGCGCGGGGAGAGGCGGTTTGCGTATTGGGCGCTCTTCCGCTTCCTCG
CTCACTGACTCGCTGCGCTCGGTCGTTCGGCTGCGGCGAGCGGTATCAGCTCACTCAAAGGCGGTAATAC
GGTTATCCACAGAATCAGGGGATAACGCAGGAAAGAACATGTGAGCAAAAGGCCAGCAAAAGGCCAGGAA
CCGTAAAAAGGCCGCGTTGCTGGCGTTTTTCCATAGGCTCCGCCCCCCTGACGAGCATCACAAAAATCGA
CGCTCAAGTCAGAGGTGGCGAAACCCGACAGGACTATAAAGATACCAGGCGTTTCCCCCTGGAAGCTCCC
TCGTGCGCT
