>Addgene plasmid #65867 | pDONR221_50_100_CA_repeat | addgene partial sequence | sequence record 116933 | M13-Rev 5'-CAGGAAACAGCTATGACC-3'
CTCAAGCTATGCATCAAGCTTGGTACCGAGCTCGGATCCACTAGTAACGGCCGCCAGTGTGCTGGAATTC
AGGCACACACACACACACGGCACCACACACACACACACACACGGCACCACACACACACACACACACGGCA
CCACACACACACACACACACGGCCTGAATTCTGCAGATATCCATCACACTGGCGGCCGCTCGAGCATGCA
TCTAGAGGGCCCAATTCGCCCTATAGTGAGTCGTATTACAATTCACTGGCCGTCGTTTTACAACGTCGTG
ACTGGGAAAACCCTGGCGTTACCCAACTTAATCGCCTTGCAGCACATCCCCCTTTCGCCAGCTGGCGTAA
TAGCGAAGAGGCCCGCACCGATCGCCCTTCCCAACAGTTGCGCAGCCTATACGTACGGCAGTTTAAGGTT
TACACCTATAAAAGAGAGAGCCGTTATCGTCTGTTTGTGGATGTACAGAGTGATATTATTGACACGCCGG
GGCGACGGATGGTGATCCCCCTGGCCAGTGCACGTCTGCTGTCAGATAAAGTCTCCCGTGAACTTTACCC
GGTGGTGCATATCGGGGATGAAAGCTGGCGCATGATGACCACCGATATGGCCAGTGTGCCGGTCTCCGTT
ATCGGGGAAGAAGTGGCTGATCTCAGCCACCGCGAAAATGACATCAAAAACGCCATTAACCTGATGTTCT
GGGGAATATAAATGTCAGGCATGAGATTATC
